>Addgene plasmid #208662 | pAAV-EFS-DIO-GRAB_CRF1.0 | addgene full sequence | sequence record 417680 | Addgene NGS Result
GGCGGACAGGTATCCGGTAAGCGGCAGGGTCGGAACAGGAGAGCGCACGAGGGAGCTTCCAGGGGGAAAC
GCCTGGTATCTTTATAGTCCTGTCGGGTTTCGCCACCTCTGACTTGAGCGTCGATTTTTGTGATGCTCGT
CAGGGGGGCGGAGCCTATGGAAAAACGCCAGCAACGCGGCCTTTTTACGGTTCCTGGCCTTTTGCTGGCC
TTTTGCTCACATGTCCTGCAGGCAGCTGCGCGCTCGCTCGCTCACTGAGGCCGCCCGGGCGTCGGGCGAC
CTTTGGTCGCCCGGCCTCAGTGAGCGAGCGAGCGCGCAGAGAGGGAGTGGCCAACTCCATCACTAGGGGT
TCCTGCGGCCGCACGCGTAAGCTTGGGCAGAGCGCACATCGCCCACAGTCCCCGAGAAGTTGGGGGGAGG
GGTCGGCAATTGAACCGGTGCCTAGAGAAGGTGGCGCGGGGTAAACTGGGAAAGTGATGTCGTGTACTGG
CTCCGCCTTTTTCCCGAGGGTGGGGGAGAACCGTATATAAGTGCAGTAGTCGCCGTGAACGTTCTTTTTC
GCAACGGGTTTGCCGCCAGAACACAGTCTAGAGTCGACTCCGGAATAACTTCGTATAGGATACTTTATAC
GAAGTTATGCAGAATGGTAGCTGGATTGTAGCTGCTATTAGCAATATGAAACCTCTTAATAACTTCGTAT
AGCATACATTATACGAAGTTATGGCGCATATGTTACAAGACTGCTGTGGACTGCTTGATGCTGTGAAAGC
TGACACGGGTTGGGGAGGTGGGGATGGACATGGCACGGGCCACTCGGGCACGGATCGAGTGCTTGTCCTG
CCACCGGTGCCACCTCTTCCGGATGGCAGAACGGACCTCACTATTGAGGAAACAGTAGAACACAGACACA
AAGAAGCCCTGGAAGGATTCCAGGAAGGAGTTGAAGTAGATGAAGACGACCCGGGAGACCTCATCCTCCC
CGGGATTGACGAAGAACAGCATGTAGGTGATGCCCAGGAGGGGCAGCAGCACCAGAGTGGCTTTCACAGC
CTTCCTCATCTGCCTCCCGCGCCAGCGTGCTGCTGCTCCGGTGTTGTACTCCAGCTTGTGCCCCAGGATG
TTGCCGTCCTCCTTGAAGTCGATGCCCTTCAGCTCGATGCGGTTCACCAGGGTGTCGCCCTCGAACTTCA
CCTCGGCGCGGGTCTTGTAGTTGCCGTCGTCCTTGAAGAAGATGGTGCGCTCCTGGATGTAGCCTTCGGG
CATGGCGGACTTGAAGAAGTCGTGCTGCTTCATGTGGTCGGGGTAGCGGCTGAAGCACTGCACGCCGTAG
GTCAGGGTGGTCACGAGGGTGGGCCAGGGCACGGGCAGCTTGCCGGTGGTGCAGATGAACTTCAGGGTCA
GCTTGCCCTCGGTGGCATCGCCCTCACCCTCGCCGGACACGCTGAACTTGTGGCCGTTTACGTCGCCGTC
CAGCTCGACCAGGATGGGCACCACCCCGGTGAACAGCTCCTCGCCCTTTCTCACCATGCTCCCTCCGGTA
CCGCCCTTGTACAGCTCGTCCATGCCGAGAGTGATCCCGGCGGCGGTCACGAACTCCAGCAGGACCATGT
GATCGCGCTTCTCGTTGGGGTCTTTCGAAAGTTTGGACTGCACGCTCAGGTAGTGGTTGTCGGGCAGCAG
CACGGGGCCGTCGCCGATGGGGGTGTTCTGCTGGTAGTGGGTGGCGAGCTGCACGCCGCCGTCCTCGCAG
TTGTGGCGGATGGTGAAGTTCGCCTTGATGCCGTTCTTCTGCTTGTCGGCCTTGATATAGACGTTTCCTC
CCTCCTCCAGGTCCAGCGCGTCGGTGTCGGGGCCGGTGTATGCCCGGAGCTTGGTCATGAGGATGCGGAC
GATGTTGAAAAGGAAGATGAAATTGATCAGCAGGACCAGGATCATGGGGCCCTGGTAGATGTAGTCGGTG
TACACCCCAGGCCTTTTGCCAAACCAGCACTTCTCATTGTCGTAGTACAGCTTCCCAATGGCCCAGGCCA
CAATGATGGGGAAGGGCACACCCCAGCCAATGCAGATGAACATCCATTTGCGCAGCCGGTCAGTGGAGTA
GGTGAGCACGATGGCTGTGTGCAGGTAGCAGCCCTCGCCGAACATCCAGAAGAAGTTGGTCACATGGAAG
TAGTTGTAGGCGGCTGTCACCAACCTGCACCAGCCCACGTTGCTCTGGTGGACCTCGGGGCTCATGGTTA
GCTGGACCACGAACCAGGTGGCGTTGCGCAGGATGAAGGCGGAGATGAGGTTCCAGTGGATGATGTTTCG
CAGGCACCGGATGCTCCTGAGCCGCAGAAAGAGGACAAAGGCCACCAGGAGGGCCACCAGGGAGATACAG
TGGCCCAGGTAGTTGATGATGACTGCGACATGGTAGTGCACCTTGCTTTTTTTCTCCTCATTGAGGATCT
CCTGGCACTCGGAGTAATTCACGCGGGCGGCCCAGCTGCCATTGGCCAGGCACTCCCGGTAGCCATTGTT
TGTGGTATTGTAGCGGACACCATAGAAAAAGGCAGGGCAGGGCCGAACCACTAGCTGCCCCGCAGGGCTG
CGGGGCCAGCAGGTGCCAATGAGGTCCACGGATGCGTTGCACTGCAGTCCTGAGATGTTGCTGGCCAGGG
ACAGGCTCTCGCAGTGCTGGTCCTGGAGGGAGGCAGAGACGGGGTTCAGCCCCAGAAGGAGAAGGGCCTT
GACGAGACGGAGCTGCGGGTGCCCTCCCATACCGGTGGTGCCAACTTTTTTGTACAAACTTGTGTCACCA
GTGGAACCTGGAACCCAGAGCAGCAGTACCCATAGCAGGAGTGTGTCTGTCTCCATGGTGGCGCTAGCAT
AACTTCGTATAAAGTATCCTATACGAAGTTATTTGCCTTAACCCAGAAATTATCACTGTTATTCTTTAGA
ATGGTGCAAAGAATAACTTCGTATAATGTATGCTATACGAAGTTATGAATTCGATATCAAGCTTATCGAT
AATCAACCTCTGGATTACAAAATTTGTGAAAGATTGACTGGTATTCTTAACTATGTTGCTCCTTTTACGC
TATGTGGATACGCTGCTTTAATGCCTTTGTATCATGCTATTGCTTCCCGTATGGCTTTCATTTTCTCCTC
CTTGTATAAATCCTGGTTGCTGTCTCTTTATGAGGAGTTGTGGCCCGTTGTCAGGCAACGTGGCGTGGTG
TGCACTGTGTTTGCTGACGCAACCCCCACTGGTTGGGGCATTGCCACCACCTGTCAGCTCCTTTCCGGGA
CTTTCGCTTTCCCCCTCCCTATTGCCACGGCGGAACTCATCGCCGCCTGCCTTGCCCGCTGCTGGACAGG
GGCTCGGCTGTTGGGCACTGACAATTCCGTGGTGTTGTCGGGGAAATCATCGTCCTTTCCTTGGCTGCTC
GCCTATGTTGCCACCTGGATTCTGCGCGGGACGTCCTTCTGCTACGTCCCTTCGGCCCTCAATCCAGCGG
ACCTTCCTTCCCGCGGCCTGCTGCCGGCTCTGCGGCCTCTTCCGCGTCTTCGCCTTCGCCCTCAGACGAG
TCGGATCTCCCTTTGGGCCGCCTCCCCGCATCGATACCGAGCGCTGCTCGAGAGATCTACGGGTGGCATC
CCTGTGACCCCTCCCCAGTGCCTCTCCTGGCCCTGGAAGTTGCCACTCCAGTGCCCACCAGCCTTGTCCT
AATAAAATTAAGTTGCATCATTTTGTCTGACTAGGTGTCCTTCTATAATATTATGGGGTGGAGGGGGGTG
GTATGGAGCAAGGGGCAAGTTGGGAAGACAACCTGTAGGGCCTGCGGGGTCTATTGGGAACCAAGCTGGA
GTGCAGTGGCACAATCTTGGCTCACTGCAATCTCCGCCTCCTGGGTTCAAGCGATTCTCCTGCCTCAGCC
TCCCGAGTTGTTGGGATTCCAGGCATGCATGACCAGGCTCAGCTAATTTTTGTTTTTTTGGTAGAGACGG
GGTTTCACCATATTGGCCAGGCTGGTCTCCAACTCCTAATCTCAGGTGATCTACCCACCTTGGCCTCCCA
AATTGCTGGGATTACAGGCGTGAACCACTGCTCCCTTCCCTGTCCTTCTGATTTTGTAGGTAACCACGTG
CGGACCGAGCGGCCGCAGGAACCCCTAGTGATGGAGTTGGCCACTCCCTCTCTGCGCGCTCGCTCGCTCA
CTGAGGCCGGGCGACCAAAGGTCGCCCGACGCCCGGGCTTTGCCCGGGCGGCCTCAGTGAGCGAGCGAGC
GCGCAGCTGCCTGCAGGGGCGCCTGATGCGGTATTTTCTCCTTACGCATCTGTGCGGTATTTCACACCGC
ATA
[95 nt withheld, positions 4344-4438]
T
[46 nt withheld, positions 4440-4485]
C
[141 nt withheld, positions 4487-4627]
CCTTTGACGTTGGAGTCCACGTTCTTT
[37 nt withheld, positions 4655-4691]
ACTCTATCTCGGGCTATTCTTTTGATTTATAAGGGATTTTGCCGATTTCGGTCTATTGGTTAAAAAATGA
GCTGATTTAACAAAAATTTAACGCGAATTTTAACAAAATATTAACGTTTACAATTTTATGGTGCACTCTC
AGTACAATCTGCTCTGATGCCGCATAGTTAAGCCAGCCCCGACACCCGCCAACACCCGCTGACGCGCCCT
GACGGGCTTGTCTGCTCCCGGCATCCGCTTACAGACAAGCTGTGACCGTCTCCGGGAGCTGCATGTGTCA
GAGGTTTTCACCGTCATCACCGAAACGCGCGAGACGAAAGGGCCTCGTGATACGCCTATTTTTATAGGTT
AATGTCATGATAATAATGGTTTCTTAGACGTCAGGTGGCACTTTTCGGGGAAATGTGCGCGGAACCCCTA
TTTGTTTATTTTTCTAAATACATTCAAATATGTATCCGCTCATGAGACAATAACCCTGATAAATGCTTCA
ATAATATTGAAAAAGGAAGAGTATGAGTATTCAACATTTCCGTGTCGCCCTTATTCCCTTTTTTGCGGCA
TTTTGCCTTCCTGTTTTTGCTCACCCAGAAACGCTGGTGAAAGTAAAAGATGCTGAAGATCAGTTGGGTG
CACGAGTGGGTTACATCGAACTGGATCTCAACAGCGGTAAGATCCTTGAGAGTTTTCGCCCCGAAGAACG
TTTTCCAATGATGAGCACTTTTAAAGTTCTGCTATGTGGCGCGGTATTATCCCGTATTGACGCCGGGCAA
GAGCAACTCGGTCGCCGCATACACTATTCTCAGAATGACTTGGTTGAGTACTCACCAGTCACAGAAAAGC
ATCTTACGGATGGCATGACAGTAAGAGAATTATGCAGTGCTGCCATAACCATGAGTGATAACACTGCGGC
CAACTTACTTCTGACAACGATCGGAGGACCGAAGGAGCTAACCGCTTTTTTGCACAACATGGGGGATCAT
GTAACTCGCCTTGATCGTTGGGAACCGGAGCTGAATGAAGCCATACCAAACGACGAGCGTGACACCACGA
TGCCTGTAGCAATGGCAACAACGTTGCGCAAACTATTAACTGGCGAACTACTTACTCTAGCTTCCCGGCA
ACAATTAATAGACTGGATGGAGGCGGATAAAGTTGCAGGACCACTTCTGCGCTCGGCCCTTCCGGCTGGC
TGGTTTATTGCTGATAAATCTGGAGCCGGTGAGCGTGGGTCTCGCGGTATCATTGCAGCACTGGGGCCAG
ATGGTAAGCCCTCCCGTATCGTAGTTATCTACACGACGGGGAGTCAGGCAACTATGGATGAACGAAATAG
ACAGATCGCTGAGATAGGTGCCTCACTGATTAAGCATTGGTAACTGTCAGACCAAGTTTACTCATATATA
CTTTAGATTGATTTAAAACTTCATTTTTAATTTAAAAGGATCTAGGTGAAGATCCTTTTTGATAATCTCA
TGACCAAAATCCCTTAACGTGAGTTTTCGTTCCACTGAGCGTCAGACCCCGTAGAAAAGATCAAAGGATC
TTCTTGAGATCCTTTTTTTCTGCGCGTAATCTGCTGCTTGCAAACAAAAAAACCACCGCTACCAGCGGTG
GTTTGTTTGCCGGATCAAGAGCTACCAACTCTTTTTCCGAAGGTAACTGGCTTCAGCAGAGCGCAGATAC
CAAATACTGTTCTTCTAGTGTAGCCGTAGTTAGGCCACCACTTCAAGAACTCTGTAGCACCGCCTACATA
CCTCGCTCTGCTAATCCTGTTACCAGTGGCTGCTGCCAGTGGCGATAAGTCGTGTCTTACCGGGTTGGAC
TCAAGACGATAGTTACCGGATAAGGCGCAGCGGTCGGGCTGAACGGGGGGTTCGTGCACACAGCCCAGCT
TGGAGCGAACGACCTACACCGAACTGAGATACCTACAGCGTGAGCTATGAGAAAGCGCCACGCTTCCCGA
AGGGAGAAA
Features (pLannotate 1.2.2; 25 found; start..end, strand, type, name):
    236..263     +  repeat_region  AAV2 ITR (fragment): inverted terminal repeat of adeno-associated virus serotype 2 inverted
    292..319     +  repeat_region  AAV2 ITR (fragment): inverted terminal repeat of adeno-associated virus serotype 2 inverted
    375..586     +  promoter       EF-1α core promoter: core promoter for human elongation factor EF-1α
    605..638     +  protein_bind   lox2272: Cre-mediated recombination occurs in the 8-bp core sequence (GGATACTT). lox2272 sites are compatible with each other, but incompatible with loxP or loxN sites (Lee and Saito, 1988). Cre recombinase
    639..688     -  intron         β-globin intron (fragment): internally truncated intron from human β-globin
    689..722     +  protein_bind   loxP: Cre-mediated recombination occurs in the 8-bp core sequence (GCATACAT). Cre recombinase
    856..1062    -  CDS            Pdfr (fragment): PDFR_DROME - Also known as gop, Han. Experimental evidence at protein level: Swiss-Prot protein existence level 1. Receptor for PDF, a neuropeptide controlling circadian behavioral rhythms. Probably regulates circadian behavioral rhythms through coordination of activities of clock neurons. PDF-binding results in the elevation of cAMP synthesis. From Drosophila melanogaster (Fruit fly).
   1093..1815    -  CDS            cEGFP: cEGFP is a basic (constitutively fluorescent) green fluorescent protein published in 2008, derived from Aequorea victoria.
   1843..2760    -  CDS            Crhr1 (fragment): CRFR1_MOUSE - Also known as Crhr. Experimental evidence at protein level: Swiss-Prot protein existence level 1. G-protein coupled receptor for CRH (corticotropin-releasing factor) and UCN (urocortin). Has high affinity for CRH and UCN. Ligand binding causes a conformation change that triggers signaling via guanine nucleotide-binding proteins (G proteins) and down-stream effectors, such as adenylate cyclase. Promotes the activation of adenylate cyclase, leading to increased intracellular cAMP levels. Inhibits the activity of the calcium channel CACNA1H. Required for normal embryonic development
   2775..2792    -  protein_bind   attB1 (fragment): mutant version of attB; core recombination site for the Gateway® BP reaction BP Clonase™
   2794..2856    -  sig_peptide    Igκ leader: leader sequence from mouse immunoglobulin κ light chain
   2869..2902    -  protein_bind   lox2272: Cre-mediated recombination occurs in the 8-bp core sequence (GGATACTT). lox2272 sites are compatible with each other, but incompatible with loxP or loxN sites (Lee and Saito, 1988). Cre recombinase
   2903..2952    -  intron         β-globin intron (fragment): internally truncated intron from human β-globin
   2953..2986    -  protein_bind   loxP: Cre-mediated recombination occurs in the 8-bp core sequence (GCATACAT). Cre recombinase
   2987..3011    +  misc_feature   MCS (fragment): pBluescript multiple cloning site
   3011..3599    +  misc_feature   WPRE: woodchuck hepatitis virus posttranscriptional regulatory element
   3631..4107    +  polyA_signal   hGH poly(A) signal: human growth hormone polyadenylation signal
   4147..4287    +  repeat_region  AAV2 ITR: inverted terminal repeat of adeno-associated virus serotype 2 inverted
   4292..4343    -  misc_feature   bom (fragment): basis of mobility region from pBR322
   4362..4817    +  rep_origin     f1 ori (sequence partly withheld): f1 bacteriophage origin of replication; arrow indicates direction of (+) strand synthesis
   4818..4867    -  misc_feature   bom (fragment): basis of mobility region from pBR322
   4969..5004    -  CDS            rop (fragment): Rop protein, which maintains plasmids at low copy number; rop
   5099..5203    +  promoter       AmpR promoter: bla
   5204..6064    +  CDS            AmpR: β-lactamase; bla; confers resistance to ampicillin, carbenicillin, and related antibiotics
   6235..163     +  rep_origin     ori (across the origin): high-copy-number ColE1/pMB1/pBR322/pUC origin of replication
