[The description below was written by a language model from this plasmid's Addgene catalogue record and pLannotate feature annotations shown in this document.]
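Description:
pAAV-EFS-DIO-GRAB_CRF1.0 is an adeno-associated virus transfer plasmid (pAAV backbone, about 6.7 kb in the sequenced record) for Cre-dependent expression of GRAB_CRF1.0, a genetically encoded green fluorescent sensor for the neuropeptide corticotropin-releasing factor. It is propagated in E. coli through a high-copy ColE1/pUC-type origin with ampicillin selection (AmpR under its own promoter), and it also carries an f1 phage origin. The expression cassette lies between AAV2 inverted terminal repeats, which allow it to be packaged into recombinant AAV. The annotation finds a complete ITR on the 3′ side but only short fragments on the 5′ side. This may simply reflect how hard these hairpin-forming repeats are to sequence and annotate, but the record does not settle the point.

Within the ITRs, the short EF-1α core promoter (EFS) drives a DIO (double-inverted open reading frame) cassette. The sensor coding sequence sits in antisense orientation between oppositely oriented lox2272 and loxP pairs, so no functional transcript is made until Cre recombinase inverts and locks the insert into the sense orientation. The roughly 2.1 kb insert begins with an Igκ leader peptide for membrane targeting. This is followed by CRF receptor 1 sequence interrupted by a GFP-derived module, annotated as cEGFP. In GRAB-type sensors, ligand-induced receptor conformational change is reported as a change in the fluorescence of this module. The catalogue lists the insert as human, while the annotation tool matched the mouse Crhr1 orthologue and, for a C-terminal segment, a related Drosophila receptor. These are probably homology hits. A WPRE and the hGH polyadenylation signal downstream enhance transcript stability and processing. The construct is suited to producing AAV for imaging CRF dynamics in Cre-defined cell populations.
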