Addgene plasmid #208662: pAAV-EFS-DIO-GRAB_CRF1.0
Purpose: Expresses the genetically-encoded fluorescent corticotropin-releasing factor (CRF) sensor GRAB_CRF1.0 in a cre-dependent manner
Depositing lab: Yulong Li. Depositing organization: Peking University. Publication: A tool kit of highly selective and sensitive genetically encoded neuropeptide sensors. Wang H, Qian T, Zhao Y, Zhuo Y, Wu C, Osakada T, Chen P, Chen Z, Ren H, Yan Y, Geng L, Fu S, Mei L, Li G, Wu L, Jiang Y, Qian W, Zhang L, Peng W, Xu M, Hu J, Jiang M, Chen L, Tang C, Zhu Y, Lin D, Zhou JN, Li Y. Science. 2023 Nov 17;382(6672):eabq8173. doi: 10.1126/science.abq8173. Epub 2023 Nov 17. PubMed 37972184.
Backbone
  Vector backbone: pAAV
  Backbone size w/o insert (bp): 4322
  Vector type: AAV
Growth in bacteria
  Bacterial resistance: Ampicillin, 100 μg/mL
  Growth temperature: 37°C
  Growth strain: NEB Stable
  Copy number: High Copy
Gene/Insert
  Gene/Insert name: GPCR activation based corticotropin-releasing factor (CRF) sensor GRAB_CRF1.0 (alt names: GRAB_CRF1.0; CRF1.0)
  Species: H. sapiens (human)
  Insert size (bp): 2124
  Promoter: EFS
  Cloning method: Gibson Cloning
  Sequencing primers: 3′ CATTAAAGCAGCGTATCC
Terms and licenses: Academic/Nonprofit Terms; Industry Terms: Not Available to Industry
Depositor comments: Please visit https://www.biorxiv.org/content/10.1101/2022.03.26.485911v1 for bioRxiv preprint.
How to cite: pAAV-EFS-DIO-GRAB_CRF1.0 was a gift from Yulong Li (Addgene plasmid # 208662 ; http://n2t.net/addgene:208662 ; RRID:Addgene_208662)
