>Addgene plasmid #208662 | pAAV-EFS-DIO-GRAB_CRF1.0 | depositor partial sequence | sequence record 406487 | GRAB_CRF1.0
ATGGAGACAGACACACTCCTGCTATGGGTACTGCTGCTCTGGGTTCCAGGTTCCACTGGTGACACAAGTT
TGTACAAAAAAGTTGGCACCACCGGTATGGGAGGGCACCCGCAGCTCCGTCTCGTCAAGGCCCTTCTCCT
TCTGGGGCTGAACCCCGTCTCTGCCTCCCTCCAGGACCAGCACTGCGAGAGCCTGTCCCTGGCCAGCAAC
ATCTCAGGACTGCAGTGCAACGCATCCGTGGACCTCATTGGCACCTGCTGGCCCCGCAGCCCTGCGGGGC
AGCTAGTGGTTCGGCCCTGCCCTGCCTTTTTCTATGGTGTCCGCTACAATACCACAAACAATGGCTACCG
GGAGTGCCTGGCCAATGGCAGCTGGGCCGCCCGCGTGAATTACTCCGAGTGCCAGGAGATCCTCAATGAG
GAGAAAAAAAGCAAGGTGCACTACCATGTCGCAGTCATCATCAACTACCTGGGCCACTGTATCTCCCTGG
TGGCCCTCCTGGTGGCCTTTGTCCTCTTTCTGCGGCTCAGGAGCATCCGGTGCCTGCGAAACATCATCCA
CTGGAACCTCATCTCCGCCTTCATCCTGCGCAACGCCACCTGGTTCGTGGTCCAGCTAACCATGAGCCCC
GAGGTCCACCAGAGCAACGTGGGCTGGTGCAGGTTGGTGACAGCCGCCTACAACTACTTCCATGTGACCA
ACTTCTTCTGGATGTTCGGCGAGGGCTGCTACCTGCACACAGCCATCGTGCTCACCTACTCCACTGACCG
GCTGCGCAAATGGATGTTCATCTGCATTGGCTGGGGTGTGCCCTTCCCCATCATTGTGGCCTGGGCCATT
GGGAAGCTGTACTACGACAATGAGAAGTGCTGGTTTGGCAAAAGGCCTGGGGTGTACACCGACTACATCT
ACCAGGGCCCCATGATCCTGGTCCTGCTGATCAATTTCATCTTCCTTTTCAACATCGTCCGCATCCTCAT
GACCAAGCTCCGGGCATACACCGGCCCCGACACCGACGCGCTGGACCTGGAGGAGGGAGGAAACGTCTAT
ATCAAGGCCGACAAGCAGAAGAACGGCATCAAGGCGAACTTCACCATCCGCCACAACTGCGAGGACGGCG
GCGTGCAGCTCGCCACCCACTACCAGCAGAACACCCCCATCGGCGACGGCCCCGTGCTGCTGCCCGACAA
CCACTACCTGAGCGTGCAGTCCAAACTTTCGAAAGACCCCAACGAGAAGCGCGATCACATGGTCCTGCTG
GAGTTCGTGACCGCCGCCGGGATCACTCTCGGCATGGACGAGCTGTACAAGGGCGGTACCGGAGGGAGCA
TGGTGAGAAAGGGCGAGGAGCTGTTCACCGGGGTGGTGCCCATCCTGGTCGAGCTGGACGGCGACGTAAA
CGGCCACAAGTTCAGCGTGTCCGGCGAGGGTGAGGGCGATGCCACCGAGGGCAAGCTGACCCTGAAGTTC
ATCTGCACCACCGGCAAGCTGCCCGTGCCCTGGCCCACCCTCGTGACCACCCTGACCTACGGCGTGCAGT
GCTTCAGCCGCTACCCCGACCACATGAAGCAGCACGACTTCTTCAAGTCCGCCATGCCCGAAGGCTACAT
CCAGGAGCGCACCATCTTCTTCAAGGACGACGGCAACTACAAGACCCGCGCCGAGGTGAAGTTCGAGGGC
GACACCCTGGTGAACCGCATCGAGCTGAAGGGCATCGACTTCAAGGAGGACGGCAACATCCTGGGGCACA
AGCTGGAGTACAACACCGGAGCAGCAGCACGCTGGCGCGGGAGGCAGATGAGGAAGGCTGTGAAAGCCAC
TCTGGTGCTGCTGCCCCTCCTGGGCATCACCTACATGCTGTTCTTCGTCAATCCCGGGGAGGATGAGGTC
TCCCGGGTCGTCTTCATCTACTTCAACTCCTTCCTGGAATCCTTCCAGGGCTTCTTTGTGTCTGTGTTCT
ACTGTTTCCTCAATAGTGAGGTCCGTTCTGCCATCCGGAAGAGGTGGCACCGGTGGCAGGACAAGCACTC
GATCCGTGCCCGAGTGGCCCGTGCCATGTCCATCCCCACCTCCCCAACCCGTGTCAGCTTTCACAGCATC
AAGCAGTCCACAGCAGTCTTGTAA
